Addgene plasmid #238181: pRCA879 - KLF5 isoform 1 Puro-T2A-GFP (pRCA845 backbone)
Purpose: Lentiviral vector for overexpression KLF5 ORF from a EF1a promoter
Depositing lab: Thomas Norman. Depositing organization: Memorial Sloan-Kettering Cancer Center. Publication: Comprehensive transcription factor perturbations recapitulate fibroblast transcriptional states. Southard KM, Ardy RC, Tang A, O'Sullivan DD, Metzner E, Guruvayurappan K, Norman TM. Nat Genet. 2025 Aug 6. doi: 10.1038/s41588-025-02284-1. PubMed 40770575.
Backbone
  Vector backbone: pRCA845
  Vector type: Lentiviral
  Selectable markers: Puromycin
Growth in bacteria
  Bacterial resistance: Ampicillin, 100 μg/mL
  Growth temperature: 30°C
  Growth strain: NEB Stable
  Copy number: Unknown
Gene/Insert
  Gene/Insert name: KLF5
  Species: H. sapiens (human), Synthetic
  Entrez Gene: KLF5 (a.k.a. BTEB2, CKLF, IKLF)
  Tag / fusion protein: GFP (N terminal on backbone)
  Cloning method: Restriction Enzyme; 5′ cloning site Unknown (unknown if destroyed)
Terms and licenses: Academic/Nonprofit Terms; Industry Terms: Not Available to Industry
Depositor comments: Please visit https://doi.org/10.1101/2024.07.31.606073 for bioRxiv preprint.
How to cite: pRCA879 - KLF5 isoform 1 Puro-T2A-GFP (pRCA845 backbone) was a gift from Thomas Norman (Addgene plasmid # 238181 ; http://n2t.net/addgene:238181 ; RRID:Addgene_238181)
