[The description below was written by a language model from this plasmid's Addgene catalogue record and pLannotate feature annotations shown in this document.]
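Description:
pRCA879 is a third-generation-style, self-inactivating HIV-1 lentiviral transfer vector built on the pRCA845 backbone for constitutive overexpression of human KLF5 (isoform 1), a Krüppel-like transcription factor that binds GC-box promoter elements. In bacteria it is maintained through a high-copy ColE1/pUC-type origin and selected with ampicillin via the bla gene. An f1 origin and remnants of a lacZα/lac promoter cloning region flanked by T7 and T3 promoters are also present in the backbone. The viral portion starts with an RSV promoter fused to a truncated 5' LTR, which drives Tat-independent transcription of the genomic RNA in packaging cells. It continues with the Ψ packaging signal and a gag fragment, the RRE for Rev-dependent nuclear export, a cPPT/CTS, a WPRE to enhance transcript stability and expression, and a ΔU3 3' LTR followed by an SV40 polyadenylation signal.

Two expression units sit between the LTRs. An SV40 early promoter/origin region lies upstream of a puromycin N-acetyltransferase coding sequence followed by EGFP. According to the construct name these are joined by a T2A peptide, so one transcript yields both a drug-selection marker and a fluorescent reporter for transduced cells, although the T2A itself is not annotated in the feature table. Downstream, the EF-1α promoter drives the KLF5 ORF. The catalogue lists GFP as an N-terminal tag, but the feature layout places EGFP in the separate marker cassette rather than fused to KLF5. A short U6 promoter fragment follows the ORF; its role is not stated. The vector is intended for lentiviral transcription-factor overexpression, and the associated work concerns transcription factor perturbations in fibroblasts.
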