Features (pLannotate 1.2.2; 32 found; start..end, strand, type, name):
      5..231     +  promoter       RSV promoter: Rous sarcoma virus enhancer/promoter
    232..412     +  LTR            5' LTR (truncated): truncated 5' long terminal repeat (LTR) from HIV-1
    459..584     +  misc_feature   HIV-1 Ψ: packaging signal of human immunodeficiency virus type 1
    568..931     +  CDS            HIV-1 gag (fragment): gag protein from human immunodeficiency virus 1; gag
   1077..1310    +  misc_feature   RRE: The Rev response element (RRE) of HIV-1 allows for Rev-dependent mRNA export from the nucleus to the cytoplasm.
   1687..1713    +  CDS            Rev (fragment): human immunodeficiency virus 1 (HIV-1) Rev protein; rev; enhances nuclear export of unspliced and incompletely spliced viral mRNAs
   1720..1743    +  promoter       SV40 promoter (fragment): SV40 early promoter
   1744..1815    +  promoter       SV40 promoter (fragment): SV40 enhancer and early promoter
   1839..1974    +  rep_origin     SV40 ori: SV40 origin of replication
   2020..2616    +  CDS            PuroR (fragment): puromycin N-acetyltransferase; pac from Streptomyces; confers resistance to puromycin
   2695..3414    +  CDS            EGFP: the original enhanced GFP (Yang et al., 1996) mammalian codon-optimized
   3457..3574    +  misc_feature   cPPT/CTS: central polypurine tract and central termination sequence of HIV-1
   3639..3705    +  CDS            small t antigen (fragment): SV40 (simian virus 40) small t antigen
   3712..4890    +  promoter       EF-1α promoter: strong constitutive promoter for human elongation factor EF-1α
   4907..6229    +  CDS            KLF5: KLF5_HUMAN - Also known as BTEB2, CKLF, IKLF. Experimental evidence at protein level: Swiss-Prot protein existence level 1. Transcription factor that binds to GC box promoter elements. Activates the transcription of these genes. From Homo sapiens (Human).
   6293..6346    +  promoter       U6 promoter (fragment): RNA polymerase III promoter for human U6 snRNA
   6388..6976    +  misc_feature   WPRE: woodchuck hepatitis virus posttranscriptional regulatory element
   7027..7046    +  misc_feature   cPPT/CTS (fragment): central polypurine tract and central termination sequence of HIV-1
   7048..7281    +  LTR            3' LTR (ΔU3): self-inactivating 3' long terminal repeat (LTR) from HIV-1
   7359..7480    +  polyA_signal   SV40 poly(A) signal: SV40 polyadenylation signal
   7520..7655    +  rep_origin     SV40 ori: SV40 origin of replication
   7676..7694    -  promoter       T7 promoter: promoter for bacteriophage T7 RNA polymerase
   7702..7857    +  CDS            lacZα (fragment): LacZα fragment of β-galactosidase; lacZ fragment
   7862..8290    +  rep_origin     f1 ori (sequence partly withheld): f1 bacteriophage origin of replication; arrow indicates direction of (+) strand synthesis
   8343..8447    +  promoter       AmpR promoter: bla
   8448..9308    +  CDS            AmpR: β-lactamase; bla; confers resistance to ampicillin, carbenicillin, and related antibiotics
   9479..10067   +  rep_origin     ori: high-copy-number ColE1/pMB1/pBR322/pUC origin of replication
  10250..10342   +  CDS            lacI (fragment): lac repressor; lacI; The lac repressor binds to the lac operator to inhibit transcription in E. coli. This inhibition can be relieved by adding lactose or isopropyl-β-D-thiogalactopyranoside (IPTG).
  10355..10376   +  protein_bind   CAP binding site: CAP binding activates transcription in the presence of cAMP. E. coli catabolite activator protein
  10391..10421   +  promoter       lac promoter: promoter for the E. coli lac operon
  10429..10445   +  protein_bind   lac operator: The lac repressor binds to the lac operator to inhibit transcription in E. coli. This inhibition can be relieved by adding lactose or isopropyl-β-D-thiogalactopyranoside (IPTG). lac repressor encoded by lacI
  10490..10508   +  promoter       T3 promoter: promoter for bacteriophage T3 RNA polymerase
>Addgene plasmid #238181 | pRCA879 - KLF5 isoform 1 Puro-T2A-GFP (pRCA845 backbone) | addgene full sequence | sequence record 474459 | Addgene NGS Result
TTAATGTAGTCTTATGCAATACTCTTGTAGTCTTGCAACATGGTAACGATGAGTTAGCAACATGCCTTAC
AAGGAGAGAAAAAGCACCGTGCATGCCGATTGGTGGAAGTAAGGTGGTACGATCGTGCCTTATTAGGAAG
GCAACAGACGGGTCTGACATGGATTGGACGAACCACTGAATTGCCGCATTGCAGAGATATTGTATTTAAG
TGCCTAGCTCGATACATAAACGGGTCTCTCTGGTTAGACCAGATCTGAGCCTGGGAGCTCTCTGGCTAAC
TAGGGAACCCACTGCTTAAGCCTCAATAAAGCTTGCCTTGAGTGCTTCAAGTAGTGTGTGCCCGTCTGTT
GTGTGACTCTGGTAACTAGAGATCCCTCAGACCCTTTTAGTCAGTGTGGAAAATCTCTAGCAGTGGCGCC
CGAACAGGGACTTGAAAGCGAAAGGGAAACCAGAGGAGCTCTCTCGACGCAGGACTCGGCTTGCTGAAGC
GCGCACGGCAAGAGGCGAGGGGCGGCGACTGGTGAGTACGCCAAAAATTTTGACTAGCGGAGGCTAGAAG
GAGAGAGATGGGTGCGAGAGCGTCAGTATTAAGCGGGGGAGAATTAGATCGCGATGGGAAAAAATTCGGT
TAAGGCCAGGGGGAAAGAAAAAATATAAATTAAAACATATAGTATGGGCAAGCAGGGAGCTAGAACGATT
CGCAGTTAATCCTGGCCTGTTAGAAACATCAGAAGGCTGTAGACAAATACTGGGACAGCTACAACCATCC
CTTCAGACAGGATCAGAAGAACTTAGATCATTATATAATACAGTAGCAACCCTCTATTGTGTGCATCAAA
GGATAGAGATAAAAGACACCAAGGAAGCTTTAGACAAGATAGAGGAAGAGCAAAACAAAAGTAAGACCAC
CGCACAGCAAGCGGCCGCTGATCTTCAGACCTGGAGGAGGAGATATGAGGGACAATTGGAGAAGTGAATT
ATATAAATATAAAGTAGTAAAAATTGAACCATTAGGAGTAGCACCCACCAAGGCAAAGAGAAGAGTGGTG
CAGAGAGAAAAAAGAGCAGTGGGAATAGGAGCTTTGTTCCTTGGGTTCTTGGGAGCAGCAGGAAGCACTA
TGGGCGCAGCGTCAATGACGCTGACGGTACAGGCCAGACAATTATTGTCTGGTATAGTGCAGCAGCAGAA
CAATTTGCTGAGGGCTATTGAGGCGCAACAGCATCTGTTGCAACTCACAGTCTGGGGCATCAAGCAGCTC
CAGGCAAGAATCCTGGCTGTGGAAAGATACCTAAAGGATCAACAGCTCCTGGGGATTTGGGGTTGCTCTG
GAAAACTCATTTGCACCACTGCTGTGCCTTGGAATGCTAGTTGGAGTAATAAATCTCTGGAACAGATTTG
GAATCACACGACCTGGATGGAGTGGGACAGAGAAATTAACAATTACACAAGCTTAATACACTCCTTAATT
GAAGAATCGCAAAACCAGCAAGAAAAGAATGAACAAGAATTATTGGAATTAGATAAATGGGCAAGTTTGT
GGAATTGGTTTAACATAACAAATTGGCTGTGGTATATAAAATTATTCATAATGATAGTAGGAGGCTTGGT
AGGTTTAAGAATAGTTTTTGCTGTACTTTCTATAGTGAATAGAGTTAGGCAGGGATATTCACCATTATCG
TTTCAGACCCACCTCCCAACCCCGAGGGGACCCATGCATTGCATCTCAATTAGTCAGCAACCAGGTGTGG
AAAGTCCCCAGGCTCCCCAGCAGGCAGAAGTATGCAAAGCATGCGTCTCAATTAGTCAGCAACCATAGTC
CCGCCCCTAACTCCGCCCATCCCGCCCCTAACTCCGCCCAGTTCCGCCCATTCTCCGCCCCATGGCTGAC
TAATTTTTTTTATTTATGCAGAGGCCGAGGCCGCCTCGGCCTCTGAGCTATTCCAGAAGTAGTGAGGAGG
CTTTTTTGGAGGCCTAGGCTTTTGCAAAAAGCTTTCTAGAGGTACCACCGGAGCTTACCATGACCGAGTA
CAAGCCCACGGTGCGCCTCGCCACCCGCGACGACGTCCCCAGGGCCGTACGCACCCTCGCCGCCGCGTTC
GCCGACTACCCCGCCACGCGCCACACCGTCGATCCGGACCGCCACATCGAGCGGGTCACCGAGCTGCAAG
AACTCTTCCTCACGCGCGTCGGGCTCGACATCGGCAAGGTGTGGGTCGCGGACGACGGCGCCGCCGTGGC
GGTCTGGACCACGCCGGAGAGCGTCGAAGCGGGGGCGGTGTTCGCCGAGATCGGCCCGCGCATGGCCGAG
TTGAGCGGTTCCCGGCTGGCCGCGCAGCAACAGATGGAAGGCCTCCTGGCGCCGCACCGGCCCAAGGAGC
CCGCGTGGTTCCTGGCCACCGTCGGCGTCTCGCCCGACCACCAGGGCAAGGGTCTGGGCAGCGCCGTCGT
GCTCCCCGGAGTGGAGGCGGCCGAGCGCGCCGGGGTGCCCGCCTTCCTGGAGACCTCCGCGCCCCGCAAC
CTCCCCTTCTACGAGCGGCTCGGCTTCACCGTCACCGCCGACGTCGAGGTGCCCGAAGGACCGCGCACCT
GGTGCATGACCCGCAAGCCCGGTGCCAGTGGATCGGGAGAGGGCAGAGGAAGTCTGCTAACATGCGGTGA
CGTCGAGGAGAATCCTGGCCCACCGGTCGCCACCATGGTGAGCAAGGGCGAGGAGCTGTTCACCGGGGTG
GTGCCCATCCTGGTCGAGCTGGACGGCGACGTAAACGGCCACAAGTTCAGCGTGTCCGGCGAGGGCGAGG
GCGATGCCACCTACGGCAAGCTGACCCTGAAGTTCATCTGCACCACCGGCAAGCTGCCCGTGCCCTGGCC
CACCCTCGTGACCACCCTGACCTACGGCGTGCAGTGCTTCAGCCGCTACCCCGACCACATGAAGCAGCAC
GACTTCTTCAAGTCCGCCATGCCCGAAGGCTACGTCCAGGAGCGCACCATCTTCTTCAAGGACGACGGCA
ACTACAAGACCCGCGCCGAGGTGAAGTTCGAGGGCGACACCCTGGTGAACCGCATCGAGCTGAAGGGCAT
CGACTTCAAGGAGGACGGCAACATCCTGGGGCACAAGCTGGAGTACAACTACAACAGCCACAACGTCTAT
ATCATGGCCGACAAGCAGAAGAACGGCATCAAGGTGAACTTCAAGATCCGCCACAACATCGAGGACGGCA
GCGTGCAGCTCGCCGACCACTACCAGCAGAACACCCCCATCGGCGACGGCCCCGTGCTGCTGCCCGACAA
CCACTACCTGAGCACCCAGTCCGCCCTGAGCAAAGACCCCAACGAGAAGCGCGATCACATGGTCCTGCTG
GAGTTCGTGACCGCCGCCGGGATCACTCTCGGCATGGACGAGCTGTACAAGTAACGAATTCTAGATCTTG
AGACAAATGGCAGTATTCATCCACAATTTTAAAAGAAAAGGGGGGATTGGGGGGTACAGTGCAGGGGAAA
GAATAGTAGACATAATAGCAACAGACATACAAACTAAAGAATTACAAAAACAAATTACAAAAATTCAAAA
TTTTCGGGTTTATTACAGGGACAGCAGAGATCCACTTTGGCGCCGGCTCGAGGCCTGCAGGTGCAAAGAT
GGATAAAGTTTTAAACAGAGAGGAATCTTTGCAGCTAATGGACCTTCTAGGTCTTGAAAGGAGTGGGAAT
TGGCTCCGGTGCCCGTCAGTGGGCAGAGCGCACATCGCCCACAGTCCCCGAGAAGTTGGGGGGAGGGGTC
GGCAATTGAACCGGTGCCTAGAGAAGGTGGCGCGGGGTAAACTGGGAAAGTGATGTCGTGTACTGGCTCC
GCCTTTTTCCCGAGGGTGGGGGAGAACCGTATATAAGTGCAGTAGTCGCCGTGAACGTTCTTTTTCGCAA
CGGGTTTGCCGCCAGAACACAGGTAAGTGCCGTGTGTGGTTCCCGCGGGCCTGGCCTCTTTACGGGTTAT
GGCCCTTGCGTGCCTTGAATTACTTCCACCTGGCTGCAGTACGTGATTCTTGATCCCGAGCTTCGGGTTG
GAAGTGGGTGGGAGAGTTCGAGGCCTTGCGCTTAAGGAGCCCCTTCGCCTCGTGCTTGAGTTGAGGCCTG
GCCTGGGCGCTGGGGCCGCCGCGTGCGAATCTGGTGGCACCTTCGCGCCTGTCTCGCTGCTTTCGATAAG
TCTCTAGCCATTTAAAATTTTTGATGACCTGCTGCGACGCTTTTTTTCTGGCAAGATAGTCTTGTAAATG
CGGGCCAAGATCTGCACACTGGTATTTCGGTTTTTGGGGCCGCGGGCGGCGACGGGGCCCGTGCGTCCCA
GCGCACATGTTCGGCGAGGCGGGGCCTGCGAGCGCGGCCACCGAGAATCGGACGGGGGTAGTCTCAAGCT
GGCCGGCCTGCTCTGGTGCCTGGCCTCGCGCCGCCGTGTATCGCCCCGCCCTGGGCGGCAAGGCTGGCCC
GGTCGGCACCAGTTGCGTGAGCGGAAAGATGGCCGCTTCCCGGCCCTGCTGCAGGGAGCTCAAAATGGAG
GACGCGGCGCTCGGGAGAGCGGGCGGGTGAGTCACCCACACAAAGGAAAAGGGCCTTTCCGTCCTCAGCC
GTCGCTTCATGTGACTCCACGGAGTACCGGGCGCCGTCCAGGCACCTCGATTAGTTCTCGAGCTTTTGGA
GTACGTCGTCTTTAGGTTGGGGGGAGGGGTTTTATGCGATGGAGTTTCCCCACACTGAGTGGGTGGAGAC
TGAAGTTAGGCCAGCTTGGCACTTGATGTAATTCTCCTTGGAATTTGCCCTTTTTGAGTTTGGATCTTGG
TTCATTCTCAAGCCTCAGACAGTGGTTCAAAGTTTTTTTCTTCCATTTCAGGTGTCGTGAGGCTAGCACC
GCCACCATGGCTACAAGGGTGCTGAGCATGAGCGCCCGCCTGGGACCCGTGCCCCAGCCGCCGGCGCCGC
AGGACGAGCCGGTGTTCGCGCAGCTCAAGCCGGTGCTGGGCGCCGCGAATCCGGCCCGCGACGCGGCGCT
CTTCCCCGGCGAGGAGCTGAAGCACGCGCACCACCGCCCGCAGGCGCAGCCCGCGCCCGCGCAGGCCCCG
CAGCCGGCCCAGCCGCCCGCCACCGGCCCGCGGCTGCCTCCAGAGGACCTGGTCCAGACAAGATGTGAAA
TGGAGAAGTATCTGACACCTCAGCTTCCTCCAGTTCCTATAATTCCAGAGCATAAAAAGTATAGACGAGA
CAGTGCCTCAGTCGTAGACCAGTTCTTCACTGACACTGAAGGGTTACCTTACAGTATCAACATGAACGTC
TTCCTCCCTGACATCACTCACCTGAGAACTGGCCTCTACAAATCCCAGAGACCGTGCGTAACACACATCA
AGACAGAACCTGTTGCCATTTTCAGCCACCAGAGTGAAACGACTGCCCCTCCTCCGGCCCCGACCCAGGC
CCTCCCTGAGTTCACCAGTATATTCAGCTCACACCAGACCGCAGCTCCAGAGGTGAACAATATTTTCATC
AAACAAGAACTTCCTACACCAGATCTTCATCTTTCTGTCCCTACCCAGCAGGGCCACCTGTACCAGCTAC
TGAATACACCGGATCTAGATATGCCCAGTTCTACAAATCAGACAGCAGCAATGGACACTCTTAATGTTTC
TATGTCAGCTGCCATGGCAGGCCTTAACACACACACCTCTGCTGTTCCGCAGACTGCAGTGAAACAATTC
CAGGGCATGCCCCCTTGCACATACACAATGCCAAGTCAGTTTCTTCCACAACAGGCCACTTACTTTCCCC
CGTCACCACCAAGCTCAGAGCCTGGAAGTCCAGATAGACAAGCAGAGATGCTCCAGAATTTAACCCCACC
TCCATCCTATGCTGCTACAATTGCTTCTAAACTGGCAATTCACAATCCAAATTTACCCACCACCCTGCCA
GTTAACTCACAAAACATCCAACCTGTCAGATACAATAGAAGGAGTAACCCCGATTTGGAGAAACGACGCA
TCCACTACTGCGATTACCCTGGTTGCACAAAAGTTTATACCAAGTCTTCTCATTTAAAAGCTCACCTGAG
GACTCACACTGGTGAAAAGCCATACAAGTGTACCTGGGAAGGCTGCGACTGGAGGTTCGCGCGATCGGAT
GAGCTGACCCGCCACTACCGGAAGCACACAGGCGCCAAGCCCTTCCAGTGCGGGGTGTGCAACCGCAGCT
TCTCGCGCTCTGACCACCTGGCCCTGCATATGAAGAGGCACCAGAACTAGTAATGAACTAGTCCGTAACT
TGAAAGTATTTCGATTTCTTGGCTTTATATATCTTGTGGAAAGGACGAGGGTTATCCGCTCGTCGGAAGT
TAACGCGTTAAGTCGACAATCAACCTCTGGATTACAAAATTTGTGAAAGATTGACTGGTATTCTTAACTA
TGTTGCTCCTTTTACGCTATGTGGATACGCTGCTTTAATGCCTTTGTATCATGCTATTGCTTCCCGTATG
GCTTTCATTTTCTCCTCCTTGTATAAATCCTGGTTGCTGTCTCTTTATGAGGAGTTGTGGCCCGTTGTCA
GGCAACGTGGCGTGGTGTGCACTGTGTTTGCTGACGCAACCCCCACTGGTTGGGGCATTGCCACCACCTG
TCAGCTCCTTTCCGGGACTTTCGCTTTCCCCCTCCCTATTGCCACGGCGGAACTCATCGCCGCCTGCCTT
GCCCGCTGCTGGACAGGGGCTCGGCTGTTGGGCACTGACAATTCCGTGGTGTTGTCGGGGAAATCATCGT
CCTTTCCTTGGCTGCTCGCCTGTGTTGCCACCTGGATTCTGCGCGGGACGTCCTTCTGCTACGTCCCTTC
GGCCCTCAATCCAGCGGACCTTCCTTCCCGCGGCCTGCTGCCGGCTCTGCGGCCTCTTCCGCGTCTTCGC
CTTCGCCCTCAGACGAGTCGGATCTCCCTTTGGGCCGCCTCCCCGCGTCGACTTTAAGACCAATGACTTA
CAAGGCAGCTGTAGATCTTAGCCACTTTTTAAAAGAAAAGGGGGGACTGGAAGGGCTAATTCACTCCCAA
CGAAGACAAGATCTGCTTTTTGCTTGTACTGGGTCTCTCTGGTTAGACCAGATCTGAGCCTGGGAGCTCT
CTGGCTAACTAGGGAACCCACTGCTTAAGCCTCAATAAAGCTTGCCTTGAGTGCTTCAAGTAGTGTGTGC
CCGTCTGTTGTGTGACTCTGGTAACTAGAGATCCCTCAGACCCTTTTAGTCAGTGTGGAAAATCTCTAGC
AGTACGTATAGTAGTTCATGTCATCTTATTATTCAGTATTTATAACTTGCAAAGAAATGAATATCAGAGA
GTGAGAGGAACTTGTTTATTGCAGCTTATAATGGTTACAAATAAAGCAATAGCATCACAAATTTCACAAA
TAAAGCATTTTTTTCACTGCATTCTAGTTGTGGTTTGTCCAAACTCATCAATGTATCTTATCATGTCTGG
CTCTAGCTATCCCGCCCCTAACTCCGCCCATCCCGCCCCTAACTCCGCCCAGTTCCGCCCATTCTCCGCC
CCATGGCTGACTAATTTTTTTTATTTATGCAGAGGCCGAGGCCGCCTCGGCCTCTGAGCTATTCCAGAAG
TAGTGAGGAGGCTTTTTTGGAGGCCTAGGGACGTACCCAATTCGCCCTATAGTGAGTCGTATTACGCGCG
CTCACTGGCCGTCGTTTTACAACGTCGTGACTGGGAAAACCCTGGCGTTACCCAACTTAATCGCCTTGCA
GCACATCCCCCTTTCGCCAGCTGGCGTAATAGCGAAGAGGCCCGCACCGATCGCCCTTCCCAACAGTTGC
GCAGCCTGAATGGCGAATGGG
[124 nt withheld, positions 7862-7985]
C
[91 nt withheld, positions 7987-8077]
A
[49 nt withheld, positions 8079-8127]
CCTTTGACGTTGGAGTCCACGTTCTTT
[37 nt withheld, positions 8155-8191]
ACCCTATCTCGGTCTATTCTTTTGATTTATAAGGGATTTTGCCGATTTCGGCCTATTGGTTAAAAAATGA
GCTGATTTAACAAAAATTTAACGCGAATTTTAACAAAATATTAACGCTTACAATTTAGGTGGCACTTTTC
GGGGAAATGTGCGCGGAACCCCTATTTGTTTATTTTTCTAAATACATTCAAATATGTATCCGCTCATGAG
ACAATAACCCTGATAAATGCTTCAATAATATTGAAAAAGGAAGAGTATGAGTATTCAACATTTCCGTGTC
GCCCTTATTCCCTTTTTTGCGGCATTTTGCCTTCCTGTTTTTGCTCACCCAGAAACGCTGGTGAAAGTAA
AAGATGCTGAAGATCAGTTGGGTGCACGAGTGGGTTACATCGAACTGGATCTCAACAGCGGTAAGATCCT
TGAGAGTTTTCGCCCCGAAGAACGTTTTCCAATGATGAGCACTTTTAAAGTTCTGCTATGTGGCGCGGTA
TTATCCCGTATTGACGCCGGGCAAGAGCAACTCGGTCGCCGCATACACTATTCTCAGAATGACTTGGTTG
AGTACTCACCAGTCACAGAAAAGCATCTTACGGATGGCATGACAGTAAGAGAATTATGCAGTGCTGCCAT
AACCATGAGTGATAACACTGCGGCCAACTTACTTCTGACAACGATCGGAGGACCGAAGGAGCTAACCGCT
TTTTTGCACAACATGGGGGATCATGTAACTCGCCTTGATCGTTGGGAACCGGAGCTGAATGAAGCCATAC
CAAACGACGAGCGTGACACCACGATGCCTGTAGCAATGGCAACAACGTTGCGCAAACTATTAACTGGCGA
ACTACTTACTCTAGCTTCCCGGCAACAATTAATAGACTGGATGGAGGCGGATAAAGTTGCAGGACCACTT
CTGCGCTCGGCCCTTCCGGCTGGCTGGTTTATTGCTGATAAATCTGGAGCCGGTGAGCGTGGGTCTCGCG
GTATCATTGCAGCACTGGGGCCAGATGGTAAGCCCTCCCGTATCGTAGTTATCTACACGACGGGGAGTCA
GGCAACTATGGATGAACGAAATAGACAGATCGCTGAGATAGGTGCCTCACTGATTAAGCATTGGTAACTG
TCAGACCAAGTTTACTCATATATACTTTAGATTGATTTAAAACTTCATTTTTAATTTAAAAGGATCTAGG
TGAAGATCCTTTTTGATAATCTCATGACCAAAATCCCTTAACGTGAGTTTTCGTTCCACTGAGCGTCAGA
CCCCGTAGAAAAGATCAAAGGATCTTCTTGAGATCCTTTTTTTCTGCGCGTAATCTGCTGCTTGCAAACA
AAAAAACCACCGCTACCAGCGGTGGTTTGTTTGCCGGATCAAGAGCTACCAACTCTTTTTCCGAAGGTAA
CTGGCTTCAGCAGAGCGCAGATACCAAATACTGTTCTTCTAGTGTAGCCGTAGTTAGGCCACCACTTCAA
GAACTCTGTAGCACCGCCTACATACCTCGCTCTGCTAATCCTGTTACCAGTGGCTGCTGCCAGTGGCGAT
AAGTCGTGTCTTACCGGGTTGGACTCAAGACGATAGTTACCGGATAAGGCGCAGCGGTCGGGCTGAACGG
GGGGTTCGTGCACACAGCCCAGCTTGGAGCGAACGACCTACACCGAACTGAGATACCTACAGCGTGAGCT
ATGAGAAAGCGCCACGCTTCCCGAAGGGAGAAAGGCGGACAGGTATCCGGTAAGCGGCAGGGTCGGAACA
GGAGAGCGCACGAGGGAGCTTCCAGGGGGAAACGCCTGGTATCTTTATAGTCCTGTCGGGTTTCGCCACC
TCTGACTTGAGCGTCGATTTTTGTGATGCTCGTCAGGGGGGCGGAGCCTATGGAAAAACGCCAGCAACGC
GGCCTTTTTACGGTTCCTGGCCTTTTGCTGGCCTTTTGCTCACATGTTCTTTCCTGCGTTATCCCCTGAT
TCTGTGGATAACCGTATTACCGCCTTTGAGTGAGCTGATACCGCTCGCCGCAGCCGAACGACCGAGCGCA
GCGAGTCAGTGAGCGAGGAAGCGGAAGAGCGCCCAATACGCAAACCGCCTCTCCCCGCGCGTTGGCCGAT
TCATTAATGCAGCTGGCACGACAGGTTTCCCGACTGGAAAGCGGGCAGTGAGCGCAACGCAATTAATGTG
AGTTAGCTCACTCATTAGGCACCCCAGGCTTTACACTTTATGCTTCCGGCTCGTATGTTGTGTGGAATTG
TGAGCGGATAACAATTTCACACAGGAAACAGCTATGACCATGATTACGCCAAGCGCGCAATTAACCCTCA
CTAAAGGGAACAAAAGCTGGAGCTGCAAGC
